Addgene plasmid #206844: pcDNA3.1+FLAG-KrascomG12D
Purpose: To express mouse Kras encoded by common mouse codons (to increase expression) and with a G12D mutation with an N-terminal FLAG tag.
Depositing lab: Christopher Counter. Depositing organization: Duke University. Publication: Genetically manipulating endogenous Kras levels and oncogenic mutations in vivo influences tissue patterning of murine tumorigenesis. Le Roux O, Pershing NLK, Kaltenbrun E, Newman NJ, Everitt JI, Baldelli E, Pierobon M, Petricoin EF, Counter CM. Elife. 2022 Sep 7;11:e75715. doi: 10.7554/eLife.75715. PubMed 36069770.
Backbone
  Vector backbone: pcDNA3.1+
  Backbone size w/o insert (bp): 5428
  Total vector size (bp): 6020
  Vector type: Mammalian Expression
  Selectable markers: Neomycin (select with G418)
Growth in bacteria
  Bacterial resistance: Ampicillin, 100 μg/mL
  Growth temperature: 37°C
  Growth strain: NEB Stable
  Copy number: High Copy
Gene/Insert
  Gene/Insert name: Kras
  Species: M. musculus (mouse)
  Insert size (bp): 621
  Mutation: Codons altered to most optimum based on mouse codon usage. We changed Glycine 12 to Aspartic Acid
  GenBank ID: NM_001403240.1
  Entrez Gene: Kras (a.k.a. K-Ras, K-Ras 2, K-ras, Ki-ras, Kras-2, Kras2, c-K-ras, c-Ki-ras, p21B, ras)
  Tag / fusion protein: FLAG (N terminal on insert)
  Cloning method: Restriction Enzyme; 5′ cloning site BamHI (not destroyed); 3′ cloning site EcoRI (not destroyed)
  Sequencing primers: 5′ CGCAAATGGGCGGTAGGCGTGT; 3′ TAGAAGGCACAGTCGAGG
Resource information
  A portion of this plasmid was derived from a plasmid made by: Thermo Gene ART Gene Synthesis
Terms and licenses: Academic/Nonprofit Terms; Industry Terms: Not Available to Industry
How to cite: pcDNA3.1+FLAG-KrascomG12D was a gift from Christopher Counter (Addgene plasmid # 206844 ; http://n2t.net/addgene:206844 ; RRID:Addgene_206844)
