[The description below was written by a language model from this plasmid's Addgene catalogue record and pLannotate feature annotations shown in this document.]
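Description:
pcDNA3.1+FLAG-KrascomG12D is a mammalian expression plasmid of about 6 kb built on the pcDNA3.1+ backbone. It is propagated in E. coli from a high-copy ColE1/pUC-type origin under ampicillin selection (AmpR with its bla promoter). It also carries an f1 phage origin. For selection in mammalian cells, an SV40 enhancer/early promoter drives the neomycin phosphotransferase gene, followed by an SV40 polyadenylation signal, which allows G418 selection of stable transfectants.

The payload is a synthetic mouse Kras coding sequence, recorded as a 621 bp insert cloned between BamHI and EcoRI sites that both remain intact. Its codons were replaced with the most commonly used mouse codons to raise protein expression, and glycine 12 was changed to aspartic acid, the oncogenic G12D substitution that keeps Ras signalling active. An N-terminal FLAG epitope allows detection or immunoprecipitation of the protein. Transcription is driven by the human CMV immediate-early enhancer and promoter and terminated by the bovine growth hormone polyadenylation signal. A T7 promoter upstream of the insert permits in vitro transcription.

Some of the automated feature annotations need interpreting. The tag is labelled as a short fragment of 3xFLAG, which fits a single FLAG epitope. The Ras reading frame was matched to a turkey KRAS protein entry, reflecting the high conservation of the protein rather than the source species. The small HIV-1 LTR, ble, lacI and extra SV40 promoter fragments are probably incidental matches to backbone sequence.

According to the record, the construct is used to express high levels of tagged oncogenic Kras in mammalian cells. It comes from work examining how Kras expression level and mutation type influence tumorigenesis in mice.
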