Features (pLannotate 1.2.2; 21 found; start..end, strand, type, name):
     28..80      -  misc_feature   bom (fragment): basis of mobility region from pBR322
    235..614     +  enhancer       CMV enhancer: human cytomegalovirus immediate early enhancer
    615..818     +  promoter       CMV promoter: human cytomegalovirus (CMV) immediate early promoter
    814..847     +  LTR            5' LTR (truncated) (fragment): truncated 5' long terminal repeat (LTR) from HIV-1
    863..881     +  promoter       T7 promoter: promoter for bacteriophage T7 RNA polymerase
    952..972     +  CDS            3xFLAG (fragment): three tandem FLAG® epitope tags
    977..1540    +  CDS            KRAS: RASK_MELGA - Experimental evidence at protein level: Swiss-Prot protein existence level 1. Ras proteins bind GDP/GTP and possess intrinsic GTPase activity. Plays an important role in the regulation of cell proliferation. May play a role in promoting oncogenic events by inducing transcriptional silencing of tumor suppressor genes (TSGs). From Meleagris gallopavo (Wild turkey).
   1620..1844    +  polyA_signal   bGH poly(A) signal: bovine growth hormone polyadenylation signal
   1848..1869    +  promoter       SV40 promoter (fragment): SV40 enhancer and early promoter
   1890..2318    +  rep_origin     f1 ori (sequence partly withheld): f1 bacteriophage origin of replication; arrow indicates direction of (+) strand synthesis
   2332..2661    +  promoter       SV40 promoter: SV40 enhancer and early promoter
   2728..3519    +  CDS            neo: KKA2_KLEPN - Also known as kan, nptII. Experimental evidence at protein level: Swiss-Prot protein existence level 1. Resistance to kanamycin, neomycin, paromomycin, ribostamycin, butirosin and gentamicin B. From Klebsiella pneumoniae.
   3543..3701    +  CDS            ble (fragment): BLE_KLEPN - Experimental evidence at protein level: Swiss-Prot protein existence level 1. Binding protein with a strong affinity to the bleomycin family of antibiotics. Binds to CL990; an antimitotic-antibiotic compound. From Klebsiella pneumoniae.
   3696..3817    +  polyA_signal   SV40 poly(A) signal: SV40 polyadenylation signal
   3890..3906    -  protein_bind   lac operator: The lac repressor binds to the lac operator to inhibit transcription in E. coli. This inhibition can be relieved by adding lactose or isopropyl-β-D-thiogalactopyranoside (IPTG). lac repressor encoded by lacI
   3914..3944    -  promoter       lac promoter: promoter for the E. coli lac operon
   3959..3980    -  protein_bind   CAP binding site: CAP binding activates transcription in the presence of cAMP. E. coli catabolite activator protein
   3993..4085    -  CDS            lacI (fragment): lac repressor; lacI; The lac repressor binds to the lac operator to inhibit transcription in E. coli. This inhibition can be relieved by adding lactose or isopropyl-β-D-thiogalactopyranoside (IPTG).
   4268..4856    -  rep_origin     ori: high-copy-number ColE1/pMB1/pBR322/pUC origin of replication
   5027..5887    -  CDS            AmpR: β-lactamase; bla; confers resistance to ampicillin, carbenicillin, and related antibiotics
   5888..5992    -  promoter       AmpR promoter: bla
>Addgene plasmid #206844 | pcDNA3.1+FLAG-KrascomG12D | addgene full sequence | sequence record 409574 | Addgene NGS Result
GACGGATCGGGAGATCTCCCGATCCCCTATGGTGCACTCTCAGTACAATCTGCTCTGATGCCGCATAGTT
AAGCCAGTATCTGCTCCCTGCTTGTGTGTTGGAGGTCGCTGAGTAGTGCGCGAGCAAAATTTAAGCTACA
ACAAGGCAAGGCTTGACCGACAATTGCATGAAGAATCTGCTTAGGGTTAGGCGTTTTGCGCTGCTTCGCG
ATGTACGGGCCAGATATACGCGTTGACATTGATTATTGACTAGTTATTAATAGTAATCAATTACGGGGTC
ATTAGTTCATAGCCCATATATGGAGTTCCGCGTTACATAACTTACGGTAAATGGCCCGCCTGGCTGACCG
CCCAACGACCCCCGCCCATTGACGTCAATAATGACGTATGTTCCCATAGTAACGCCAATAGGGACTTTCC
ATTGACGTCAATGGGTGGAGTATTTACGGTAAACTGCCCACTTGGCAGTACATCAAGTGTATCATATGCC
AAGTACGCCCCCTATTGACGTCAATGACGGTAAATGGCCCGCCTGGCATTATGCCCAGTACATGACCTTA
TGGGACTTTCCTACTTGGCAGTACATCTACGTATTAGTCATCGCTATTACCATGGTGATGCGGTTTTGGC
AGTACATCAATGGGCGTGGATAGCGGTTTGACTCACGGGGATTTCCAAGTCTCCACCCCATTGACGTCAA
TGGGAGTTTGTTTTGGCACCAAAATCAACGGGACTTTCCAAAATGTCGTAACAACTCCGCCCCATTGACG
CAAATGGGCGGTAGGCGTGTACGGTGGGAGGTCTATATAAGCAGAGCTCTCTGGCTAACTAGAGAACCCA
CTGCTTACTGGCTTATCGAAATTAATACGACTCACTATAGGGAGACCCAAGCTGGCTAGCGTTTAAACTT
AAGCTTGGTACCGAGCTCGGATCCCTCGAGGCCGCCACCATGGACTACAAAGACGATGACGACAAGATGA
CCGAGTACAAGCTGGTGGTGGTGGGCGCCGACGGCGTGGGCAAGAGCGCCCTGACCATCCAGCTGATCCA
GAACCACTTCGTGGACGAGTACGACCCTACCATCGAGGACAGCTACAGGAAGCAGGTCGTGATCGACGGC
GAGACCTGCCTGCTGGACATCCTGGACACCGCCGGCCAGGAGGAGTACAGCGCCATGAGGGACCAGTACA
TGAGGACCGGCGAGGGCTTCCTGTGCGTGTTCGCCATCAACAACACCAAGAGCTTCGAGGACATCCACCA
CTACAGGGAGCAGATCAAGAGGGTGAAGGACAGCGAGGACGTGCCTATGGTGCTGGTGGGCAACAAGTGC
GACCTGCCTAGCAGGACCGTGGACACCAAGCAGGCCCAGGAGCTGGCCAGGAGCTACGGCATCCCTTTCA
TCGAGACCAGCGCCAAGACCAGGCAGGGTGTTGACGATGCCTTCTATACATTAGTCCGAGAAATTCGAAA
ACATAAAGAAAAGATGAGCAAAGATGGGAAGAAGAAGAAGAAGAAGTCAAGGACAAGGTGTACAGTTATG
TGAGAATTCTGCAGATATCCAGCACAGTGGCGGCCGCTCGAGTCTAGAGGGCCCGTTTAAACCCGCTGAT
CAGCCTCGACTGTGCCTTCTAGTTGCCAGCCATCTGTTGTTTGCCCCTCCCCCGTGCCTTCCTTGACCCT
GGAAGGTGCCACTCCCACTGTCCTTTCCTAATAAAATGAGGAAATTGCATCGCATTGTCTGAGTAGGTGT
CATTCTATTCTGGGGGGTGGGGTGGGGCAGGACAGCAAGGGGGAGGATTGGGAAGACAATAGCAGGCATG
CTGGGGATGCGGTGGGCTCTATGGCTTCTGAGGCGGAAAGAACCAGCTGGGGCTCTAGGGGGTATCCCC
[124 nt withheld, positions 1890-2013]
C
[91 nt withheld, positions 2015-2105]
A
[49 nt withheld, positions 2107-2155]
CCTTTGACGTTGGAGTCCACGTTCTTT
[37 nt withheld, positions 2183-2219]
ACCCTATCTCGGTCTATTCTTTTGATTTATAAGGGATTTTGCCGATTTCGGCCTATTGGTTAAAAAATGA
GCTGATTTAACAAAAATTTAACGCGAATTAATTCTGTGGAATGTGTGTCAGTTAGGGTGTGGAAAGTCCC
CAGGCTCCCCAGCAGGCAGAAGTATGCAAAGCATGCATCTCAATTAGTCAGCAACCAGGTGTGGAAAGTC
CCCAGGCTCCCCAGCAGGCAGAAGTATGCAAAGCATGCATCTCAATTAGTCAGCAACCATAGTCCCGCCC
CTAACTCCGCCCATCCCGCCCCTAACTCCGCCCAGTTCCGCCCATTCTCCGCCCCATGGCTGACTAATTT
TTTTTATTTATGCAGAGGCCGAGGCCGCCTCTGCCTCTGAGCTATTCCAGAAGTAGTGAGGAGGCTTTTT
TGGAGGCCTAGGCTTTTGCAAAAAGCTCCCGGGAGCTTGTATATCCATTTTCGGATCTGATCAAGAGACA
GGATGAGGATCGTTTCGCATGATTGAACAAGATGGATTGCACGCAGGTTCTCCGGCCGCTTGGGTGGAGA
GGCTATTCGGCTATGACTGGGCACAACAGACAATCGGCTGCTCTGATGCCGCCGTGTTCCGGCTGTCAGC
GCAGGGGCGCCCGGTTCTTTTTGTCAAGACCGACCTGTCCGGTGCCCTGAATGAACTGCAGGACGAGGCA
GCGCGGCTATCGTGGCTGGCCACGACGGGCGTTCCTTGCGCAGCTGTGCTCGACGTTGTCACTGAAGCGG
GAAGGGACTGGCTGCTATTGGGCGAAGTGCCGGGGCAGGATCTCCTGTCATCTCACCTTGCTCCTGCCGA
GAAAGTATCCATCATGGCTGATGCAATGCGGCGGCTGCATACGCTTGATCCGGCTACCTGCCCATTCGAC
CACCAAGCGAAACATCGCATCGAGCGAGCACGTACTCGGATGGAAGCCGGTCTTGTCGATCAGGATGATC
TGGACGAAGAGCATCAGGGGCTCGCGCCAGCCGAACTGTTCGCCAGGCTCAAGGCGCGCATGCCCGACGG
CGAGGATCTCGTCGTGACCCATGGCGATGCCTGCTTGCCGAATATCATGGTGGAAAATGGCCGCTTTTCT
GGATTCATCGACTGTGGCCGGCTGGGTGTGGCGGACCGCTATCAGGACATAGCGTTGGCTACCCGTGATA
TTGCTGAAGAGCTTGGCGGCGAATGGGCTGACCGCTTCCTCGTGCTTTACGGTATCGCCGCTCCCGATTC
GCAGCGCATCGCCTTCTATCGCCTTCTTGACGAGTTCTTCTGAGCGGGACTCTGGGGTTCGAAATGACCG
ACCAAGCGACGCCCAACCTGCCATCACGAGATTTCGATTCCACCGCCGCCTTCTATGAAAGGTTGGGCTT
CGGAATCGTTTTCCGGGACGCCGGCTGGATGATCCTCCAGCGCGGGGATCTCATGCTGGAGTTCTTCGCC
CACCCCAACTTGTTTATTGCAGCTTATAATGGTTACAAATAAAGCAATAGCATCACAAATTTCACAAATA
AAGCATTTTTTTCACTGCATTCTAGTTGTGGTTTGTCCAAACTCATCAATGTATCTTATCATGTCTGTAT
ACCGTCGACCTCTAGCTAGAGCTTGGCGTAATCATGGTCATAGCTGTTTCCTGTGTGAAATTGTTATCCG
CTCACAATTCCACACAACATACGAGCCGGAAGCATAAAGTGTAAAGCCTGGGGTGCCTAATGAGTGAGCT
AACTCACATTAATTGCGTTGCGCTCACTGCCCGCTTTCCAGTCGGGAAACCTGTCGTGCCAGCTGCATTA
ATGAATCGGCCAACGCGCGGGGAGAGGCGGTTTGCGTATTGGGCGCTCTTCCGCTTCCTCGCTCACTGAC
TCGCTGCGCTCGGTCGTTCGGCTGCGGCGAGCGGTATCAGCTCACTCAAAGGCGGTAATACGGTTATCCA
CAGAATCAGGGGATAACGCAGGAAAGAACATGTGAGCAAAAGGCCAGCAAAAGGCCAGGAACCGTAAAAA
GGCCGCGTTGCTGGCGTTTTTCCATAGGCTCCGCCCCCCTGACGAGCATCACAAAAATCGACGCTCAAGT
CAGAGGTGGCGAAACCCGACAGGACTATAAAGATACCAGGCGTTTCCCCCTGGAAGCTCCCTCGTGCGCT
CTCCTGTTCCGACCCTGCCGCTTACCGGATACCTGTCCGCCTTTCTCCCTTCGGGAAGCGTGGCGCTTTC
TCATAGCTCACGCTGTAGGTATCTCAGTTCGGTGTAGGTCGTTCGCTCCAAGCTGGGCTGTGTGCACGAA
CCCCCCGTTCAGCCCGACCGCTGCGCCTTATCCGGTAACTATCGTCTTGAGTCCAACCCGGTAAGACACG
ACTTATCGCCACTGGCAGCAGCCACTGGTAACAGGATTAGCAGAGCGAGGTATGTAGGCGGTGCTACAGA
GTTCTTGAAGTGGTGGCCTAACTACGGCTACACTAGAAGAACAGTATTTGGTATCTGCGCTCTGCTGAAG
CCAGTTACCTTCGGAAAAAGAGTTGGTAGCTCTTGATCCGGCAAACAAACCACCGCTGGTAGCGGTGGTT
TTTTTGTTTGCAAGCAGCAGATTACGCGCAGAAAAAAAGGATCTCAAGAAGATCCTTTGATCTTTTCTAC
GGGGTCTGACGCTCAGTGGAACGAAAACTCACGTTAAGGGATTTTGGTCATGAGATTATCAAAAAGGATC
TTCACCTAGATCCTTTTAAATTAAAAATGAAGTTTTAAATCAATCTAAAGTATATATGAGTAAACTTGGT
CTGACAGTTACCAATGCTTAATCAGTGAGGCACCTATCTCAGCGATCTGTCTATTTCGTTCATCCATAGT
TGCCTGACTCCCCGTCGTGTAGATAACTACGATACGGGAGGGCTTACCATCTGGCCCCAGTGCTGCAATG
ATACCGCGAGACCCACGCTCACCGGCTCCAGATTTATCAGCAATAAACCAGCCAGCCGGAAGGGCCGAGC
GCAGAAGTGGTCCTGCAACTTTATCCGCCTCCATCCAGTCTATTAATTGTTGCCGGGAAGCTAGAGTAAG
TAGTTCGCCAGTTAATAGTTTGCGCAACGTTGTTGCCATTGCTACAGGCATCGTGGTGTCACGCTCGTCG
TTTGGTATGGCTTCATTCAGCTCCGGTTCCCAACGATCAAGGCGAGTTACATGATCCCCCATGTTGTGCA
AAAAAGCGGTTAGCTCCTTCGGTCCTCCGATCGTTGTCAGAAGTAAGTTGGCCGCAGTGTTATCACTCAT
GGTTATGGCAGCACTGCATAATTCTCTTACTGTCATGCCATCCGTAAGATGCTTTTCTGTGACTGGTGAG
TACTCAACCAAGTCATTCTGAGAATAGTGTATGCGGCGACCGAGTTGCTCTTGCCCGGCGTCAATACGGG
ATAATACCGCGCCACATAGCAGAACTTTAAAAGTGCTCATCATTGGAAAACGTTCTTCGGGGCGAAAACT
CTCAAGGATCTTACCGCTGTTGAGATCCAGTTCGATGTAACCCACTCGTGCACCCAACTGATCTTCAGCA
TCTTTTACTTTCACCAGCGTTTCTGGGTGAGCAAAAACAGGAAGGCAAAATGCCGCAAAAAAGGGAATAA
GGGCGACACGGAAATGTTGAATACTCATACTCTTCCTTTTTCAATATTATTGAAGCATTTATCAGGGTTA
TTGTCTCATGAGCGGATACATATTTGAATGTATTTAGAAAAATAAACAAATAGGGGTTCCGCGCACATTT
CCCCGAAAAGTGCCACCTGACGTC
